Addgene plasmid #232737: p413 TEF NAPstarC
Purpose: Expresses control sensor NAPstarC in S. cerevisiae.
Depositing lab: Bruce Morgan. Depositing organization: Universitaet des Saarlandes. Publication: A family of NADPH/NADP(+) biosensors reveals in vivo dynamics of central redox metabolism across eukaryotes. Scherschel M, Niemeier JO, Jacobs LJHC, Hoffmann MDA, Diederich A, Bell C, Hohne P, Raetz S, Kroll JB, Steinbeck J, Lichtenauer S, Multhoff J, Zimmermann J, Sadhanasatish T, Rothemann RA, Grashoff C, Messens J, Ampofo E, Laschke MW, Riemer J, Roma LP, Schwarzlander M, Morgan B. Nat Commun. 2024 Dec 19;15(1):10704. doi: 10.1038/s41467-024-55302-x. PubMed 39702652.
Backbone
  Vector backbone: p413 TEF
  Backbone size w/o insert (bp): 5542
  Total vector size (bp): 8308
  Vector type: Yeast Expression
  Selectable markers: HIS3
Growth in bacteria
  Bacterial resistance: Ampicillin, 100 μg/mL
  Growth temperature: 37°C
  Growth strain: DH5alpha
  Copy number: High Copy
Gene/Insert
  Gene/Insert name: NAPstarC
  Species: S. cerevisiae (budding yeast)
  Insert size (bp): 2766
Terms and licenses: Academic/Nonprofit Terms; Industry Terms: Not Available to Industry
How to cite: p413 TEF NAPstarC was a gift from Bruce Morgan (Addgene plasmid # 232737 ; http://n2t.net/addgene:232737 ; RRID:Addgene_232737)
