[The description below was written by a language model from this plasmid's Addgene catalogue record and pLannotate feature annotations shown in this document.]
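Description:
p413 TEF NAPstarC is a yeast–E. coli shuttle plasmid of about 8.3 kb for expressing the control sensor NAPstarC in Saccharomyces cerevisiae. The p413 TEF backbone carries a CEN6/ARS element, which gives stable centromeric maintenance at low copy in yeast, and a HIS3 cassette with its own promoter for selection by histidine prototrophy in his3 strains. In bacteria the plasmid replicates from a high-copy ColE1/pUC-type origin and is selected with ampicillin through the bla gene. An f1 origin, lac promoter/operator and lacZα remnants, and flanking T3 and T7 promoters are carried over from the cloning vector from which the backbone derives. Several short fragments (lacI, bom, rop, MRM1) appear to be backbone remnants or annotation matches rather than functional parts.

The roughly 2.8 kb insert sits between the constitutive TEF1 promoter and the CYC1 terminator. The feature table shows four consecutive coding segments on the same strand: a Thermus aquaticus Rex domain, a green fluorescent protein annotated as cEGFP, a second Rex domain, and mCherry. This layout fits a single-chain sensor in which a green fluorescent protein is sandwiched between two copies of the nucleotide-binding Rex protein, with mCherry fused at the C-terminal end as a likely reference signal for ratiometric readout. Native Rex responds to NADH/NAD+, whereas the associated publication describes a family of NADPH/NADP+ biosensors. The record does not state which sequence changes define the "C" control variant or how it differs from the active sensors. The catalogue lists the insert species as budding yeast, although the annotated parts come from Thermus, Aequorea and Discosoma. The plasmid serves as a control alongside the NAPstar sensors in live-yeast studies of redox metabolism.
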