Features (pLannotate 1.2.2; 24 found; start..end, strand, type, name):
     76..579     +  misc_feature   CEN/ARS: S. cerevisiae CEN6 centromere fused to an autonomously replicating sequence
    609..713     +  promoter       AmpR promoter: bla
    714..1574    +  CDS            AmpR: β-lactamase; bla; confers resistance to ampicillin, carbenicillin, and related antibiotics
   1745..2333    +  rep_origin     ori: high-copy-number ColE1/pMB1/pBR322/pUC origin of replication
   2516..2608    +  CDS            lacI (fragment): lac repressor; lacI; The lac repressor binds to the lac operator to inhibit transcription in E. coli. This inhibition can be relieved by adding lactose or isopropyl-β-D-thiogalactopyranoside (IPTG).
   2621..2642    +  protein_bind   CAP binding site: CAP binding activates transcription in the presence of cAMP. E. coli catabolite activator protein
   2657..2687    +  promoter       lac promoter: promoter for the E. coli lac operon
   2695..2711    +  protein_bind   lac operator: The lac repressor binds to the lac operator to inhibit transcription in E. coli. This inhibition can be relieved by adding lactose or isopropyl-β-D-thiogalactopyranoside (IPTG). lac repressor encoded by lacI
   2756..2774    +  promoter       T3 promoter: promoter for bacteriophage T3 RNA polymerase
   2792..3190    +  promoter       TEF1 promoter: S. cerevisiae TEF1; promoter for EF-1α
   3212..3823    +  CDS            rex: REX_THEAQ - Experimental evidence at protein level: Swiss-Prot protein existence level 1. Modulates transcription in response to changes in cellular NADH/NAD(+) redox state. From Thermus aquaticus.
   3857..4579    +  CDS            cEGFP: cEGFP is a basic (constitutively fluorescent) green fluorescent protein published in 2008, derived from Aequorea victoria.
   4583..5212    +  CDS            rex: REX_THEAQ - Experimental evidence at protein level: Swiss-Prot protein existence level 1. Modulates transcription in response to changes in cellular NADH/NAD(+) redox state. From Thermus aquaticus.
   5258..5965    +  CDS            mCherry: mCherry is a basic (constitutively fluorescent) red fluorescent protein published in 2004, derived from Discosoma sp.. It is reported to be a very rapidly-maturing monomer with low acid sensitivity.
   5975..6222    +  terminator     CYC1 terminator: S. cerevisiae CYC1; transcription terminator for CYC1
   6241..6259    -  promoter       T7 promoter: promoter for bacteriophage T7 RNA polymerase
   6267..6422    +  CDS            lacZα (fragment): LacZα fragment of β-galactosidase; lacZ fragment
   6426..6854    +  rep_origin     f1 ori (sequence partly withheld): f1 bacteriophage origin of replication; arrow indicates direction of (+) strand synthesis
   6882..6933    -  misc_feature   bom (fragment): basis of mobility region from pBR322
   7141..7803    -  CDS            HIS3: imidazoleglycerol-phosphate dehydratase, required for histidine biosynthesis; S. cerevisiae HIS3; yeast auxotrophic marker
   7804..7991    -  promoter       HIS3 promoter: S. cerevisiae HIS3
   8041..8121    +  CDS            MRM1 (fragment): MRM1_YEAST - Also known as PET56 From Saccharomyces cerevisiae (strain ATCC 204508 / S288c) (Baker's yeast).
   8122..8171    -  misc_feature   bom (fragment): basis of mobility region from pBR322
   8273..1       -  CDS            rop (fragment) (across the origin): Rop protein, which maintains plasmids at low copy number; rop
>Addgene plasmid #232737 | p413 TEF NAPstarC | addgene full sequence | sequence record 464282 | Addgene NGS Result
GACGAAAGGGCCTCGTGATACGCCTATTTTTATAGGTTAATGTCATGATAATAATGGTTTCTTAGGGTCC
TTTTCATCACGTGCTATAAAAATAATTATAATTTAAATTTTTTAATATAAATATATAAATTAAAAATAGA
AAGTAAAAAAAGAAATTAAAGAAAAAATAGTTTTTGTTTTCCGAAGATGTAAAAGACTCTAGGGGGATCG
CCAACAAATACTACCTTTTATCTTGCTCTTCCTGCTCTCAGGTATTAATGCCGAATTGTTTCATCTTGTC
TGTGTAGAAGACCACACACGAAAATCCTGTGATTTTACATTTTACTTATCGTTAATCGAATGTATATCTA
TTTAATCTGCTTTTCTTGTCTAATAAATATATATGTAAAGTACGCTTTTTGTTGAAATTTTTTAAACCTT
TGTTTATTTTTTTTTCTTCATTCCGTAACTCTTCTACCTTCTTTATTTACTTTCTAAAATCCAAATACAA
AACATAAAAATAAATAAACACAGAGTAAATTCCCAAATTATTCCATCATTAAAAGATACGAGGCGCGTGT
AAGTTACAGGCAAGCGATCCGTCAGGTGGCACTTTTCGGGGAAATGTGCGCGGAACCCCTATTTGTTTAT
TTTTCTAAATACATTCAAATATGTATCCGCTCATGAGACAATAACCCTGATAAATGCTTCAATAATATTG
AAAAAGGAAGAGTATGAGTATTCAACATTTCCGTGTCGCCCTTATTCCCTTTTTTGCGGCATTTTGCCTT
CCTGTTTTTGCTCACCCAGAAACGCTGGTGAAAGTAAAAGATGCTGAAGATCAGTTGGGTGCACGAGTGG
GTTACATCGAACTGGATCTCAACAGCGGTAAGATCCTTGAGAGTTTTCGCCCCGAAGAACGTTTTCCAAT
GATGAGCACTTTTAAAGTTCTGCTATGTGGCGCGGTATTATCCCGTATTGACGCCGGGCAAGAGCAACTC
GGTCGCCGCATACACTATTCTCAGAATGACTTGGTTGAGTACTCACCAGTCACAGAAAAGCATCTTACGG
ATGGCATGACAGTAAGAGAATTATGCAGTGCTGCCATAACCATGAGTGATAACACTGCGGCCAACTTACT
TCTGACAACGATCGGAGGACCGAAGGAGCTAACCGCTTTTTTGCACAACATGGGGGATCATGTAACTCGC
CTTGATCGTTGGGAACCGGAGCTGAATGAAGCCATACCAAACGACGAGCGTGACACCACGATGCCTGTAG
CAATGGCAACAACGTTGCGCAAACTATTAACTGGCGAACTACTTACTCTAGCTTCCCGGCAACAATTAAT
AGACTGGATGGAGGCGGATAAAGTTGCAGGACCACTTCTGCGCTCGGCCCTTCCGGCTGGCTGGTTTATT
GCTGATAAATCTGGAGCCGGTGAGCGTGGGTCTCGCGGTATCATTGCAGCACTGGGGCCAGATGGTAAGC
CCTCCCGTATCGTAGTTATCTACACGACGGGGAGTCAGGCAACTATGGATGAACGAAATAGACAGATCGC
TGAGATAGGTGCCTCACTGATTAAGCATTGGTAACTGTCAGACCAAGTTTACTCATATATACTTTAGATT
GATTTAAAACTTCATTTTTAATTTAAAAGGATCTAGGTGAAGATCCTTTTTGATAATCTCATGACCAAAA
TCCCTTAACGTGAGTTTTCGTTCCACTGAGCGTCAGACCCCGTAGAAAAGATCAAAGGATCTTCTTGAGA
TCCTTTTTTTCTGCGCGTAATCTGCTGCTTGCAAACAAAAAAACCACCGCTACCAGCGGTGGTTTGTTTG
CCGGATCAAGAGCTACCAACTCTTTTTCCGAAGGTAACTGGCTTCAGCAGAGCGCAGATACCAAATACTG
TTCTTCTAGTGTAGCCGTAGTTAGGCCACCACTTCAAGAACTCTGTAGCACCGCCTACATACCTCGCTCT
GCTAATCCTGTTACCAGTGGCTGCTGCCAGTGGCGATAAGTCGTGTCTTACCGGGTTGGACTCAAGACGA
TAGTTACCGGATAAGGCGCAGCGGTCGGGCTGAACGGGGGGTTCGTGCACACAGCCCAGCTTGGAGCGAA
CGACCTACACCGAACTGAGATACCTACAGCGTGAGCTATGAGAAAGCGCCACGCTTCCCGAAGGGAGAAA
GGCGGACAGGTATCCGGTAAGCGGCAGGGTCGGAACAGGAGAGCGCACGAGGGAGCTTCCAGGGGGAAAC
GCCTGGTATCTTTATAGTCCTGTCGGGTTTCGCCACCTCTGACTTGAGCGTCGATTTTTGTGATGCTCGT
CAGGGGGGCGGAGCCTATGGAAAAACGCCAGCAACGCGGCCTTTTTACGGTTCCTGGCCTTTTGCTGGCC
TTTTGCTCACATGTTCTTTCCTGCGTTATCCCCTGATTCTGTGGATAACCGTATTACCGCCTTTGAGTGA
GCTGATACCGCTCGCCGCAGCCGAACGACCGAGCGCAGCGAGTCAGTGAGCGAGGAAGCGGAAGAGCGCC
CAATACGCAAACCGCCTCTCCCCGCGCGTTGGCCGATTCATTAATGCAGCTGGCACGACAGGTTTCCCGA
CTGGAAAGCGGGCAGTGAGCGCAACGCAATTAATGTGAGTTAGCTCACTCATTAGGCACCCCAGGCTTTA
CACTTTATGCTTCCGGCTCGTATGTTGTGTGGAATTGTGAGCGGATAACAATTTCACACAGGAAACAGCT
ATGACCATGATTACGCCAAGCGCGCAATTAACCCTCACTAAAGGGAACAAAAGCTGGAGCTCATAGCTTC
AAAATGTTTCTACTCCTTTTTTACTCTTCCAGATTTTCTCGGACTCCGCGCATCGCCGTACCACTTCAAA
ACACCCAAGCACAGCATACTAAATTTCCCCTCTTTCTTCCTCTAGGGTGTCGTTAATTACCCGTACTAAA
GGTTTGGAAAAGAAAAAAGAGACCGCCTCGTTTCTTTTTCTTCGTCGAAAAAGGCAATAAAAATTTTTAT
CACGTTTCTTTTTCTTGAAAATTTTTTTTTTGATTTTTTTCTCTTTCGATGACCTCCCATTGATATTTAA
GTTAATAAACGGTCTTCAATTTCTCAAGTTTCAGTTTCATTTTTCTTGTTCTATTACAACTTTTTTTACT
TCTTGCTCATTAGAAAGAAAGCATAGCAATCTAATCTAAGTTTTCTAGAACCATGGGATCCAAAGTACCA
GAAGCCGCTATTTCCAGATTGATAACATATTTGAGAATTTTAGAAGAATTAGAAGCACAAGGTGTCCACA
GAACCGCTTCTGAACAATTGGGTGAATTAGCTCAAGTTACAGCATTCCAAGTTGATAAAGATTTGTCATA
CTTTGGTTCTTACGGTACTGATGGTGTTGGTTACACAGTTCCAGTTTTGAAGAGAGAATTGAGACATATC
TTGGGTTTAAACAGAAAGTGGGGTTTATGTATCGTTGGTATGGGTGATTTAGGTTCTGCTTTGGCAGATT
GGCCAGGTTTTGGTGAATCATTTGAATTGAGAGGTTTCTTTTCAGTGTCACCGGAAAAAGTTGGTAGACC
AGTTAGAGGTGGTGTTATTGAACATGTTGATTTGTTGCCACAAAGAGTTCCAGGTAGAATTGAAATTGCT
TTGTTAACTGCGCCAAGAGAAGCTGCACAAAAAGCTGCAGATTTGTTAGTTGCTGCAGGTATTAAAGGTA
TTTTAAACTTCGCACCAGTTGTTTTGGAAGTTCCAAAAGAAGTTGCTGTTGAAAACGTTGATATTTTGGC
AGGTTTAACTAGATTGTCTTTTGCTATCTTGAATCCAACATGGTCAGCTGCAGGTGGTCATGGTTTTACT
GCTCATAACGTTTACATCATGGCAGATAAGCAAAAGAATGGTATTAAAGCTAACTTCAAGATCAGACATA
ATATTGAAGATGGTGGTGTTCAATTGGCAGATCATTACCAACAAAACACTCCAATTGGTGACGGTCCAGT
TTTGTTACCAGATAACCATTACTTATCTATCCAATCAAAATTGTCTAAAGATCCAAACGAAAAGAGAGAT
CATATGGTTTTGTTAGAATTTGTTACTGCTGCAGGTATCACACATGGTATGGATGAATTATACAAAGGTG
GTACAGGTGGTTCAATGGTTTCTAAAGGTGAAGAATTGTTTACTGGTGTTGTTCCAATTTTAGTTGAATT
GGATGGTGACGTTAATGGTCATAAATTTTCTGTTTCAGGTGAAGGTGAAGGTGACGCTACTTACGGTAAA
TTGACATTGAAGTTTATTTGTACTACTGGTAAATTACCAGTTCCTTGGCCAACATTGGTTACTACATTTT
CTTACGGTGTTATGGTTTTTGCTAGATACCCAGATCATATGAAGCAACATGATTTCTTTAAGTCAGCAAT
GCCAGAAGGTTACGTTCAAGAAAGAACTATTTTCTTTAAAGATGATGGTAACTACAAGACAAGAGCTGAG
GTTAAGTTCGAAGGTGACACTTTAGTTAACAGAATCGAATTGAAAGGTATCGATTTCAAAGAAGATGGTA
ACATCTTAGGTCACAAATTGGAATATAATACAAAAGTTCCAGAAGCTGCTATTTCAAGATTGATCACTTA
CTTAAGAATTTTGGAAGAATTAGAAGCTCAAGGTGTTCATAGAACAGCATCAGAACAATTAGGTGAATTA
GCTCAAGTCACTGCATTCCAAGTTGATGAAGATTTGTCATACTTCGGTTCTTATGGTACTGACGGTGTCG
GTTATACAGTTCCAGTCTTAAAAAGAGAATTGAGACACATTTTAGGTTTAAATAGAAAATGGGGTTTATG
CATTGTCGGCATGGGTGATTTAGGTTCTGCTTTGGCAGACTGGCCTGGTTTCGGCGAATCATTTGAATTG
CGTGGTTTCTTTTCAGTGTCACCGGAAAAGGTCGGTAGACCAGTTAGAGGTGGTGTTATTGAGCACGTTG
ATTTGTTACCTCAGAGAGTTCCAGGCAGAATCGAAATCGCTTTGTTAACAGCGCCAAGAGAAGCCGCTCA
AAAGGCCGCAGATTTGTTAGTTGCCGCTGGTATTAAAGGTATTTTAAATTTCGCTCCTGTCGTTTTGGAA
GTTCCAAAAGAAGTTGCGGTTGAAAACGTTGATTTCTTGGCTGGTTTAACAAGATTGTCTTTTGCAATCT
TGAACCCAAAGTGGAGAGAAGAAATGATGGGTTCAGGTACTGGTGGTAATGCTTCAGATGGTGGTGGTTC
TGGTGGTATGGTTTCAAAGGGTGAAGAAGATAACATGGCAATTATTAAGGAGTTTATGAGATTCAAAGTT
CATATGGAAGGTTCTGTTAACGGTCATGAATTTGAAATCGAAGGTGAAGGTGAAGGTAGACCATATGAAG
GTACTCAAACAGCTAAATTGAAGGTTACTAAAGGTGGTCCATTACCATTTGCATGGGATATTTTGTCTCC
ACAATTCATGTACGGTTCAAAAGCATATGTTAAGCATCCAGCAGATATTCCAGATTACTTGAAATTATCT
TTTCCTGAAGGTTTTAAATGGGAAAGAGTTATGAACTTCGAAGATGGTGGTGTTGTTACTGTTACACAAG
ATTCTTCATTACAAGATGGCGAGTTTATATATAAGGTTAAATTGAGAGGTACAAATTTTCCATCAGATGG
TCCAGTTATGCAAAAGAAAACTATGGGTTGGGAAGCATCTTCTGAAAGAATGTACCCAGAAGATGGTGCA
TTGAAGGGTGAAATTAAACAAAGATTGAAATTGAAGGATGGTGGTCATTACGATGCTGAAGTTAAGACTA
CATACAAGGCTAAGAAACCAGTTCAATTACCAGGTGCTTACAACGTTAACATCAAATTGGATATTACTTC
TCATAACGAAGATTACACAATTGTTGAACAATATGAAAGAGCCGAAGGTAGACACTCAACAGGTGGTATG
GATGAATTGTATAAGTAACTCGAGTCATGTAATTAGTTATGTCACGCTTACATTCACGCCCTCCCCCCAC
ATCCGCTCTAACCGAAAAGGAAGGAGTTAGACAACCTGAAGTCTAGGTCCCTATTTATTTTTTTATAGTT
ATGTTAGTATTAAGAACGTTATTTATATTTCAAATTTTTCTTTTTTTTCTGTACAGACGCGTGTACGCAT
GTAACATTATACTGAAAACCTTGCTTGAGAAGGTTTTGGGACGCTCGAAGGCTTTAATTTGCGGCCGGTA
CCCAATTCGCCCTATAGTGAGTCGTATTACGCGCGCTCACTGGCCGTCGTTTTACAACGTCGTGACTGGG
AAAACCCTGGCGTTACCCAACTTAATCGCCTTGCAGCACATCCCCCTTTCGCCAGCTGGCGTAATAGCGA
AGAGGCCCGCACCGATCGCCCTTCCCAACAGTTGCGCAGCCTGAATGGCGAATGG
[124 nt withheld, positions 6426-6549]
C
[91 nt withheld, positions 6551-6641]
A
[49 nt withheld, positions 6643-6691]
CCTTTGACGTTGGAGTCCACGTTCTTT
[37 nt withheld, positions 6719-6755]
ACCCTATCTCGGTCTATTCTTTTGATTTATAAGGGATTTTGCCGATTTCGGCCTATTGGTTAAAAAATGA
GCTGATTTAACAAAAATTTAACGCGAATTTTAACAAAATATTAACGCTTACAATTTCCTGATGCGGTATT
TTCTCCTTACGCATCTGTGCGGTATTTCACACCGCATAGATCCGTCGAGTTCAAGAGAAAAAAAAAGAAA
AAGCAAAAAGAAAAAAGGAAAGCGCGCCTCGTTCAGAATGACACGTATAGAATGATGCATTACCTTGTCA
TCTTCAGTATCATACTGTTCGTATACATACTTACTGACATTCATAGGTATACATATATACACATGTATAT
ATATCGTATGCTGCAGCTTTAAATAATCGGTGTCACTACATAAGAACACCTTTGGTGGAGGGAACATCGT
TGGTACCATTGGGCGAGGTGGCTTCTCTTATGGCAACCGCAAGAGCCTTGAACGCACTCTCACTACGGTG
ATGATCATTCTTGCCTCGCAGACAATCAACGTGGAGGGTAATTCTGCTAGCCTCTGCAAAGCTTTCAAGA
AAATGCGGGATCATCTCGCAAGAGAGATCTCCTACTTTCTCCCTTTGCAAACCAAGTTCGACAACTGCGT
ACGGCCTGTTCGAAAGATCTACCACCGCTCTGGAAAGTGCCTCATCCAAAGGCGCAAATCCTGATCCAAA
CCTTTTTACTCCACGCACGGCCCCTAGGGCCTCTTTAAAAGCTTGACCGAGAGCAATCCCGCAGTCTTCA
GTGGTGTGATGGTCGTCTATGTGTAAGTCACCAATGCACTCAACGATTAGCGACCAGCCGGAATGCTTGG
CCAGAGCATGTATCATATGGTCCAGAAACCCTATACCTGTGTGGACGTTAATCACTTGCGATTGTGTGGC
CTGTTCTGCTACTGCTTCTGCCTCTTTTTCTGGGAAGATCGAGTGCTCTATCGCTAGGGGACCACCCTTT
AAAGAGATCGCAATCTGAATCTTGGTTTCATTTGTAATACGCTTTACTAGGGCTTTCTGCTCTGTCATCT
TTGCCTTCGTTTATCTTGCCTGCTCATTTTTTAGTATATTCTTCGAAGAAATCACATTACTTTATATAAT
GTATAATTCATTATGTGATAATGCCAATCGCTAAGAAAAAAAAAGAGTCATCCGCTAGGTGGAAAAAAAA
AAATGAAAATCATTACCGAGGCATAAAAAAATATAGAGTGTACTAGAGGAGGCCAAGAGTAATAGAAAAA
GAAAATTGCGGGAAAGGACTGTGTTATGACTTCCCTGACTAATGCCGTGTTCAAACGATACCTGGCAGTG
ACTCCTAGCGCTCACCAAGCTCTTAAAACGGGAATTTATGGTGCACTCTCAGTACAATCTGCTCTGATGC
CGCATAGTTAAGCCAGCCCCGACACCCGCCAACACCCGCTGACGCGCCCTGACGGGCTTGTCTGCTCCCG
GCATCCGCTTACAGACAAGCTGTGACCGTCTCCGGGAGCTGCATGTGTCAGAGGTTTTCACCGTCATCAC
CGAAACGCGCGA
