>Addgene plasmid #232737 | p413 TEF NAPstarC | depositor partial sequence | sequence record 457733 | NAPstarC
ATGGGATCCAAAGTACCAGAAGCCGCTATTTCCAGATTGATAACATATTTGAGAATTTTAGAAGAATTAG
AAGCACAAGGTGTCCACAGAACCGCTTCTGAACAATTGGGTGAATTAGCTCAAGTTACAGCATTCCAAGT
TGATAAAGATTTGTCATACTTTGGTTCTTACGGTACTGATGGTGTTGGTTACACAGTTCCAGTTTTGAAG
AGAGAATTGAGACATATCTTGGGTTTAAACAGAAAGTGGGGTTTATGTATCGTTGGTATGGGTGATTTAG
GTTCTGCTTTGGCAGATTGGCCAGGTTTTGGTGAATCATTTGAATTGAGAGGTTTCTTTTCAGTGTCACC
GGAAAAAGTTGGTAGACCAGTTAGAGGTGGTGTTATTGAACATGTTGATTTGTTGCCACAAAGAGTTCCA
GGTAGAATTGAAATTGCTTTGTTAACTGCGCCAAGAGAAGCTGCACAAAAAGCTGCAGATTTGTTAGTTG
CTGCAGGTATTAAAGGTATTTTAAACTTCGCACCAGTTGTTTTGGAAGTTCCAAAAGAAGTTGCTGTTGA
AAACGTTGATATTTTGGCAGGTTTAACTAGATTGTCTTTTGCTATCTTGAATCCAACATGGTCAGCTGCA
GGTGGTCATGGTTTTACTGCTCATAACGTTTACATCATGGCAGATAAGCAAAAGAATGGTATTAAAGCTA
ACTTCAAGATCAGACATAATATTGAAGATGGTGGTGTTCAATTGGCAGATCATTACCAACAAAACACTCC
AATTGGTGACGGTCCAGTTTTGTTACCAGATAACCATTACTTATCTATCCAATCAAAATTGTCTAAAGAT
CCAAACGAAAAGAGAGATCATATGGTTTTGTTAGAATTTGTTACTGCTGCAGGTATCACACATGGTATGG
ATGAATTATACAAAGGTGGTACAGGTGGTTCAATGGTTTCTAAAGGTGAAGAATTGTTTACTGGTGTTGT
TCCAATTTTAGTTGAATTGGATGGTGACGTTAATGGTCATAAATTTTCTGTTTCAGGTGAAGGTGAAGGT
GACGCTACTTACGGTAAATTGACATTGAAGTTTATTTGTACTACTGGTAAATTACCAGTTCCTTGGCCAA
CATTGGTTACTACATTTTCTTACGGTGTTATGGTTTTTGCTAGATACCCAGATCATATGAAGCAACATGA
TTTCTTTAAGTCAGCAATGCCAGAAGGTTACGTTCAAGAAAGAACTATTTTCTTTAAAGATGATGGTAAC
TACAAGACAAGAGCTGAGGTTAAGTTCGAAGGTGACACTTTAGTTAACAGAATCGAATTGAAAGGTATCG
ATTTCAAAGAAGATGGTAACATCTTAGGTCACAAATTGGAATATAATACAAAAGTTCCAGAAGCTGCTAT
TTCAAGATTGATCACTTACTTAAGAATTTTGGAAGAATTAGAAGCTCAAGGTGTTCATAGAACAGCATCA
GAACAATTAGGTGAATTAGCTCAAGTCACTGCATTCCAAGTTGATGAAGATTTGTCATACTTCGGTTCTT
ATGGTACTGACGGTGTCGGTTATACAGTTCCAGTCTTAAAAAGAGAATTGAGACACATTTTAGGTTTAAA
TAGAAAATGGGGTTTATGCATTGTCGGCATGGGTGATTTAGGTTCTGCTTTGGCAGACTGGCCTGGTTTC
GGCGAATCATTTGAATTGCGTGGTTTCTTTTCAGTGTCACCGGAAAAGGTCGGTAGACCAGTTAGAGGTG
GTGTTATTGAGCACGTTGATTTGTTACCTCAGAGAGTTCCAGGCAGAATCGAAATCGCTTTGTTAACAGC
GCCAAGAGAAGCCGCTCAAAAGGCCGCAGATTTGTTAGTTGCCGCTGGTATTAAAGGTATTTTAAATTTC
GCTCCTGTCGTTTTGGAAGTTCCAAAAGAAGTTGCGGTTGAAAACGTTGATTTCTTGGCTGGTTTAACAA
GATTGTCTTTTGCAATCTTGAACCCAAAGTGGAGAGAAGAAATGATGGGTTCAGGTACTGGTGGTAATGC
TTCAGATGGTGGTGGTTCTGGTGGTATGGTTTCAAAGGGTGAAGAAGATAACATGGCAATTATTAAGGAG
TTTATGAGATTCAAAGTTCATATGGAAGGTTCTGTTAACGGTCATGAATTTGAAATCGAAGGTGAAGGTG
AAGGTAGACCATATGAAGGTACTCAAACAGCTAAATTGAAGGTTACTAAAGGTGGTCCATTACCATTTGC
ATGGGATATTTTGTCTCCACAATTCATGTACGGTTCAAAAGCATATGTTAAGCATCCAGCAGATATTCCA
GATTACTTGAAATTATCTTTTCCTGAAGGTTTTAAATGGGAAAGAGTTATGAACTTCGAAGATGGTGGTG
TTGTTACTGTTACACAAGATTCTTCATTACAAGATGGCGAGTTTATATATAAGGTTAAATTGAGAGGTAC
AAATTTTCCATCAGATGGTCCAGTTATGCAAAAGAAAACTATGGGTTGGGAAGCATCTTCTGAAAGAATG
TACCCAGAAGATGGTGCATTGAAGGGTGAAATTAAACAAAGATTGAAATTGAAGGATGGTGGTCATTACG
ATGCTGAAGTTAAGACTACATACAAGGCTAAGAAACCAGTTCAATTACCAGGTGCTTACAACGTTAACAT
CAAATTGGATATTACTTCTCATAACGAAGATTACACAATTGTTGAACAATATGAAAGAGCCGAAGGTAGA
CACTCAACAGGTGGTATGGATGAATTGTATAAGTAA
